Addgene plasmid #125564: hRad51(F86E)–Cas9(D10A)
Purpose: Expresses the Rad51(F86E)–Cas9(D10A) fusion construct in mammalian cells under CMV promoter
Depositing lab: David Liu. Depositing organization: Broad Institute. Publication: Development of hRad51-Cas9 nickase fusions that mediate HDR without double-stranded breaks. Rees HA, Yeh WH, Liu DR. Nat Commun. 2019 May 17;10(1):2212. doi: 10.1038/s41467-019-09983-4. PubMed 31101808.
Backbone
  Vector backbone: CMV
  Backbone size w/o insert (bp): 3300
  Total vector size (bp): 8712
  Vector type: Mammalian Expression, CRISPR
Growth in bacteria
  Bacterial resistance: Ampicillin, 100 μg/mL
  Growth temperature: 37°C
  Growth strain: DH5alpha
  Copy number: Unknown
Gene/Insert
  Gene/Insert name: Rad51(F86E)–Cas9(D10A) (alt name: RDN)
  Species: H. sapiens (human)
  Entrez Gene: RAD51 (a.k.a. BRCC5, FANCR, HRAD51, HsRad51, HsT16930, MRMV2, RAD51A, RECA)
Terms and licenses: Academic/Nonprofit Terms; Industry Terms: Not Available to Industry
How to cite: hRad51(F86E)–Cas9(D10A) was a gift from David Liu (Addgene plasmid # 125564 ; http://n2t.net/addgene:125564 ; RRID:Addgene_125564)
