[The description below was written by a language model from this plasmid's Addgene catalogue record and pLannotate feature annotations shown in this document.]
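Description:
hRad51(F86E)–Cas9(D10A), also called RDN, is an 8.7 kb mammalian expression plasmid for CRISPR genome editing, built on a CMV-promoter backbone of about 3.3 kb. It is propagated in E. coli through a high-copy ColE1/pUC-type origin and selected with ampicillin via the β-lactamase gene and its own promoter. The backbone also carries small remnants of earlier cloning vectors (lac promoter/operator, CAP site, and fragments of lacI, bom, an SV40 promoter and a multiple cloning site). These appear to play no role in the payload. No mammalian selection marker is annotated.

The expression cassette is driven by the CMV enhancer and immediate-early promoter, followed by a T7 promoter that could support in vitro transcription. The open reading frame begins with human RAD51, the strand-exchange recombinase central to homologous recombination, carrying the F86E substitution according to the record. A short segment follows that the annotation software matched to a fragment of an adenine base editor. Given its position between the two domains, this is most likely a shared linker sequence rather than deaminase coding sequence. Next comes full-length Streptococcus pyogenes Cas9, annotated as overlapping N- and C-terminal portions. The record gives this as the D10A nickase, which cuts only one DNA strand. A bipartite nucleoplasmin nuclear localization signal closes the fusion, and a bovine growth hormone polyadenylation signal terminates the transcript.

No guide RNA cassette is annotated, so a guide would have to come from a separate construct. According to the associated publication title, such hRad51–Cas9 nickase fusions are used to mediate homology-directed repair without introducing double-stranded breaks.
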