Features (pLannotate 1.2.2; 19 found; start..end, strand, type, name):
    132..335     +  promoter       CMV promoter: human cytomegalovirus (CMV) immediate early promoter
    377..395     +  promoter       T7 promoter: promoter for bacteriophage T7 RNA polymerase
    460..1473    +  CDS            RAD51: RAD51_HUMAN - Also known as RAD51A, RECA. Experimental evidence at protein level: Swiss-Prot protein existence level 1. Plays an important role in homologous strand exchange, a key step in DNA repair through homologous recombination (HR) (PubMed:28575658). Binds to single and double-stranded DNA and exhibits DNA-dependent ATPase activity. Catalyzes the recognition of homology and strand exchange between homologous DNA partners to form a joint molecule between a processed DNA break and the repair template. Binds to single-stranded DNA in an ATP-dependent manner to form nucleoprotein filaments w
   1474..1569    +  CDS            ABE(7.10) (fragment): adenine base editor comprising wild-type E. coli TadA fused to the evolved TadA*(7.10) mutant (Gaudelli et al., 2017)
   1570..3285    +  CDS            Cas9(N): N-terminal portion of Streptococcus pyogenes Cas9 (Zetsche et al., 2015)
   3172..5670    +  CDS            Cas9(C): C-terminal portion of Streptococcus pyogenes Cas9 (Zetsche et al., 2015)
   5671..5718    +  CDS            nucleoplasmin NLS: bipartite nuclear localization signal from nucleoplasmin
   5773..5997    +  polyA_signal   bGH poly(A) signal: bovine growth hormone polyadenylation signal
   6001..6022    +  promoter       SV40 promoter (fragment): SV40 enhancer and early promoter
   6027..6043    +  misc_feature   MCS (fragment): pBluescript multiple cloning site
   6092..6108    -  protein_bind   lac operator: The lac repressor binds to the lac operator to inhibit transcription in E. coli. This inhibition can be relieved by adding lactose or isopropyl-β-D-thiogalactopyranoside (IPTG). lac repressor encoded by lacI
   6116..6146    -  promoter       lac promoter: promoter for the E. coli lac operon
   6161..6182    -  protein_bind   CAP binding site: CAP binding activates transcription in the presence of cAMP. E. coli catabolite activator protein
   6195..6287    -  CDS            lacI (fragment): lac repressor; lacI; The lac repressor binds to the lac operator to inhibit transcription in E. coli. This inhibition can be relieved by adding lactose or isopropyl-β-D-thiogalactopyranoside (IPTG).
   6470..7058    -  rep_origin     ori: high-copy-number ColE1/pMB1/pBR322/pUC origin of replication
   7229..8089    -  CDS            AmpR: β-lactamase; bla; confers resistance to ampicillin, carbenicillin, and related antibiotics
   8090..8194    -  promoter       AmpR promoter: bla
   8265..8309    -  misc_feature   bom (fragment): basis of mobility region from pBR322
   8464..131     +  enhancer       CMV enhancer (across the origin): human cytomegalovirus immediate early enhancer
>Addgene plasmid #125564 | hRad51(F86E)–Cas9(D10A) | addgene full sequence | sequence record 244237 | Addgene NGS Result
ATATGCCAAGTACGCCCCCTATTGACGTCAATGACGGTAAATGGCCCGCCTGGCATTATGCCCAGTACAT
GACCTTATGGGACTTTCCTACTTGGCAGTACATCTACGTATTAGTCATCGCTATTACCATGGTGATGCGG
TTTTGGCAGTACATCAATGGGCGTGGATAGCGGTTTGACTCACGGGGATTTCCAAGTCTCCACCCCATTG
ACGTCAATGGGAGTTTGTTTTGGCACCAAAATCAACGGGACTTTCCAAAATGTCGTAACAACTCCGCCCC
ATTGACGCAAATGGGCGGTAGGCGTGTACGGTGGGAGGTCTATATAAGCAGAGCTGGTTTAGTGAACCGT
CAGATCCGCTAGAGATCCGCGGCCGCTAATACGACTCACTATAGGGAGAGCCGCCACCATGGCCCCAAAG
AAGAAGCGGAAGGTCGGTATCCACGGAGTCCCAGCAGCCGCGATGCAGATGCAGTTGGAAGCGAATGCAG
ATACTAGTGTCGAGGAAGAGTCATTTGGCCCGCAACCCATCTCGCGTTTAGAGCAATGTGGCATCAATGC
AAACGATGTGAAAAAATTAGAGGAAGCTGGATTCCACACGGTCGAAGCGGTCGCATACGCACCGAAAAAA
GAGCTGATCAACATCAAAGGCATCAGCGAGGCGAAAGCCGATAAGATTCTTGCAGAGGCGGCGAAATTAG
TTCCCATGGGAGAAACGACGGCGACTGAGTTCCATCAACGTCGTTCCGAGATCATTCAAATCACGACCGG
AAGCAAGGAGTTGGATAAACTGCTTCAAGGAGGCATCGAAACTGGCTCGATCACTGAAATGTTTGGAGAG
TTTCGTACTGGCAAAACCCAGATCTGCCACACATTGGCCGTCACTTGCCAGCTTCCGATCGATCGTGGTG
GGGGCGAGGGGAAGGCCATGTACATTGATACTGAGGGGACGTTTCGTCCCGAACGCCTTCTTGCGGTGGC
AGAGCGTTACGGCTTGTCAGGGTCTGATGTTCTTGACAATGTTGCCTATGCTCGCGCATTTAATACCGAC
CACCAGACGCAGCTTCTGTACCAAGCAAGCGCGATGATGGTAGAGTCTCGTTACGCTTTATTGATTGTTG
ACTCAGCAACAGCGTTGTACCGCACAGATTATTCTGGGCGCGGCGAATTGTCGGCACGCCAAATGCATTT
AGCCCGCTTTTTGCGTATGTTGCTGCGCCTTGCAGACGAATTTGGGGTGGCTGTGGTGATCACCAACCAA
GTTGTAGCACAGGTGGACGGTGCCGCTATGTTTGCCGCTGATCCGAAAAAACCCATCGGAGGGAATATTA
TCGCACATGCATCGACAACTCGCTTATATCTGCGTAAGGGCCGTGGAGAAACACGCATCTGCAAAATCTA
TGACTCCCCATGCCTGCCGGAGGCGGAAGCCATGTTCGCAATTAACGCAGATGGCGTAGGGGACGCCAAA
GATTCTGGTGGTTCTTCTGGTGGTTCTAGCGGCAGCGAGACTCCCGGGACCTCAGAGTCCGCCACACCCG
AAAGTTCTGGTGGTTCTTCTGGTGGTTCTGACAAGAAGTACAGCATCGGCCTGGCCATCGGCACCAACTC
TGTGGGCTGGGCCGTGATCACCGACGAGTACAAGGTGCCCAGCAAGAAATTCAAGGTGCTGGGCAACACC
GACCGGCACAGCATCAAGAAGAACCTGATCGGAGCCCTGCTGTTCGACAGCGGCGAAACAGCCGAGGCCA
CCCGGCTGAAGAGAACCGCCAGAAGAAGATACACCAGACGGAAGAACCGGATCTGCTATCTGCAAGAGAT
CTTCAGCAACGAGATGGCCAAGGTGGACGACAGCTTCTTCCACAGACTGGAAGAGTCCTTCCTGGTGGAA
GAGGATAAGAAGCACGAGCGGCACCCCATCTTCGGCAACATCGTGGACGAGGTGGCCTACCACGAGAAGT
ACCCCACCATCTACCACCTGAGAAAGAAACTGGTGGACAGCACCGACAAGGCCGACCTGCGGCTGATCTA
TCTGGCCCTGGCCCACATGATCAAGTTCCGGGGCCACTTCCTGATCGAGGGCGACCTGAACCCCGACAAC
AGCGACGTGGACAAGCTGTTCATCCAGCTGGTGCAGACCTACAACCAGCTGTTCGAGGAAAACCCCATCA
ACGCCAGCGGCGTGGACGCCAAGGCCATCCTGTCTGCCAGACTGAGCAAGAGCAGACGGCTGGAAAATCT
GATCGCCCAGCTGCCCGGCGAGAAGAAGAATGGCCTGTTCGGAAACCTGATTGCCCTGAGCCTGGGCCTG
ACCCCCAACTTCAAGAGCAACTTCGACCTGGCCGAGGATGCCAAACTGCAGCTGAGCAAGGACACCTACG
ACGACGACCTGGACAACCTGCTGGCCCAGATCGGCGACCAGTACGCCGACCTGTTTCTGGCCGCCAAGAA
CCTGTCCGACGCCATCCTGCTGAGCGACATCCTGAGAGTGAACACCGAGATCACCAAGGCCCCCCTGAGC
GCCTCTATGATCAAGAGATACGACGAGCACCACCAGGACCTGACCCTGCTGAAAGCTCTCGTGCGGCAGC
AGCTGCCTGAGAAGTACAAAGAGATTTTCTTCGACCAGAGCAAGAACGGCTACGCCGGCTACATTGACGG
CGGAGCCAGCCAGGAAGAGTTCTACAAGTTCATCAAGCCCATCCTGGAAAAGATGGACGGCACCGAGGAA
CTGCTCGTGAAGCTGAACAGAGAGGACCTGCTGCGGAAGCAGCGGACCTTCGACAACGGCAGCATCCCCC
ACCAGATCCACCTGGGAGAGCTGCACGCCATTCTGCGGCGGCAGGAAGATTTTTACCCATTCCTGAAGGA
CAACCGGGAAAAGATCGAGAAGATCCTGACCTTCCGCATACCCTACTACGTGGGCCCTCTGGCCAGGGGA
AACAGCAGATTCGCCTGGATGACCAGAAAGAGCGAGGAAACCATCACCCCCTGGAACTTCGAGGAAGTGG
TGGACAAGGGCGCTTCCGCCCAGAGCTTCATCGAGCGGATGACCAACTTCGATAAGAACCTGCCCAACGA
GAAGGTGCTGCCCAAGCACAGCCTGCTGTACGAGTACTTCACCGTGTATAACGAGCTGACCAAAGTGAAA
TACGTGACCGAGGGAATGAGAAAGCCCGCCTTCCTGAGCGGCGAGCAGAAAAAGGCCATCGTGGACCTGC
TGTTCAAGACCAACCGGAAAGTGACCGTGAAGCAGCTGAAAGAGGACTACTTCAAGAAAATCGAGTGCTT
CGACTCCGTGGAAATCTCCGGCGTGGAAGATCGGTTCAACGCCTCCCTGGGCACATACCACGATCTGCTG
AAAATTATCAAGGACAAGGACTTCCTGGACAATGAGGAAAACGAGGACATTCTGGAAGATATCGTGCTGA
CCCTGACACTGTTTGAGGACAGAGAGATGATCGAGGAACGGCTGAAAACCTATGCCCACCTGTTCGACGA
CAAAGTGATGAAGCAGCTGAAGCGGCGGAGATACACCGGCTGGGGCAGGCTGAGCCGGAAGCTGATCAAC
GGCATCCGGGACAAGCAGTCCGGCAAGACAATCCTGGATTTCCTGAAGTCCGACGGCTTCGCCAACAGAA
ACTTCATGCAGCTGATCCACGACGACAGCCTGACCTTTAAAGAGGACATCCAGAAAGCCCAGGTGTCCGG
CCAGGGCGATAGCCTGCACGAGCACATTGCCAATCTGGCCGGCAGCCCCGCCATTAAGAAGGGCATCCTG
CAGACAGTGAAGGTGGTGGACGAGCTCGTGAAAGTGATGGGCCGGCACAAGCCCGAGAACATCGTGATCG
AAATGGCCAGAGAGAACCAGACCACCCAGAAGGGACAGAAGAACAGCCGCGAGAGAATGAAGCGGATCGA
AGAGGGCATCAAAGAGCTGGGCAGCCAGATCCTGAAAGAACACCCCGTGGAAAACACCCAGCTGCAGAAC
GAGAAGCTGTACCTGTACTACCTGCAGAATGGGCGGGATATGTACGTGGACCAGGAACTGGACATCAACC
GGCTGTCCGACTACGATGTGGACCATATCGTGCCTCAGAGCTTTCTGAAGGACGACTCCATCGACAACAA
GGTGCTGACCAGAAGCGACAAGAACCGGGGCAAGAGCGACAACGTGCCCTCCGAAGAGGTCGTGAAGAAG
ATGAAGAACTACTGGCGGCAGCTGCTGAACGCCAAGCTGATTACCCAGAGAAAGTTCGACAATCTGACCA
AGGCCGAGAGAGGCGGCCTGAGCGAACTGGATAAGGCCGGCTTCATCAAGAGACAGCTGGTGGAAACCCG
GCAGATCACAAAGCACGTGGCACAGATCCTGGACTCCCGGATGAACACTAAGTACGACGAGAATGACAAG
CTGATCCGGGAAGTGAAAGTGATCACCCTGAAGTCCAAGCTGGTGTCCGATTTCCGGAAGGATTTCCAGT
TTTACAAAGTGCGCGAGATCAACAACTACCACCACGCCCACGACGCCTACCTGAACGCCGTCGTGGGAAC
CGCCCTGATCAAAAAGTACCCTAAGCTGGAAAGCGAGTTCGTGTACGGCGACTACAAGGTGTACGACGTG
CGGAAGATGATCGCCAAGAGCGAGCAGGAAATCGGCAAGGCTACCGCCAAGTACTTCTTCTACAGCAACA
TCATGAACTTTTTCAAGACCGAGATTACCCTGGCCAACGGCGAGATCCGGAAGCGGCCTCTGATCGAGAC
AAACGGCGAAACCGGGGAGATCGTGTGGGATAAGGGCCGGGATTTTGCCACCGTGCGGAAAGTGCTGAGC
ATGCCCCAAGTGAATATCGTGAAAAAGACCGAGGTGCAGACAGGCGGCTTCAGCAAAGAGTCTATCCTGC
CCAAGAGGAACAGCGATAAGCTGATCGCCAGAAAGAAGGACTGGGACCCTAAGAAGTACGGCGGCTTCGA
CAGCCCCACCGTGGCCTATTCTGTGCTGGTGGTGGCCAAAGTGGAAAAGGGCAAGTCCAAGAAACTGAAG
AGTGTGAAAGAGCTGCTGGGGATCACCATCATGGAAAGAAGCAGCTTCGAGAAGAATCCCATCGACTTTC
TGGAAGCCAAGGGCTACAAAGAAGTGAAAAAGGACCTGATCATCAAGCTGCCTAAGTACTCCCTGTTCGA
GCTGGAAAACGGCCGGAAGAGAATGCTGGCCTCTGCCGGCGAACTGCAGAAGGGAAACGAACTGGCCCTG
CCCTCCAAATATGTGAACTTCCTGTACCTGGCCAGCCACTATGAGAAGCTGAAGGGCTCCCCCGAGGATA
ATGAGCAGAAACAGCTGTTTGTGGAACAGCACAAGCACTACCTGGACGAGATCATCGAGCAGATCAGCGA
GTTCTCCAAGAGAGTGATCCTGGCCGACGCTAATCTGGACAAAGTGCTGTCCGCCTACAACAAGCACCGG
GATAAGCCCATCAGAGAGCAGGCCGAGAATATCATCCACCTGTTTACCCTGACCAATCTGGGAGCCCCTG
CCGCCTTCAAGTACTTTGACACCACCATCGACCGGAAGAGGTACACCAGCACCAAAGAGGTGCTGGACGC
CACCCTGATCCACCAGAGCATCACCGGCCTGTACGAGACACGGATCGACCTGTCTCAGCTGGGAGGCGAC
AAAAGGCCGGCGGCCACGAAAAAGGCCGGCCAGGCAAAAAAGAAAAAGTGACCGGTCATCATCACCATCA
CCATTGAGTTTAAACCCGCTGATCAGCCTCGACTGTGCCTTCTAGTTGCCAGCCATCTGTTGTTTGCCCC
TCCCCCGTGCCTTCCTTGACCCTGGAAGGTGCCACTCCCACTGTCCTTTCCTAATAAAATGAGGAAATTG
CATCGCATTGTCTGAGTAGGTGTCATTCTATTCTGGGGGGTGGGGTGGGGCAGGACAGCAAGGGGGAGGA
TTGGGAAGACAATAGCAGGCATGCTGGGGATGCGGTGGGCTCTATGGCTTCTGAGGCGGAAAGAACCAGC
TGGGGCTCGATACCGTCGACCTCTAGCTAGAGCTTGGCGTAATCATGGTCATAGCTGTTTCCTGTGTGAA
ATTGTTATCCGCTCACAATTCCACACAACATACGAGCCGGAAGCATAAAGTGTAAAGCCTAGGGTGCCTA
ATGAGTGAGCTAACTCACATTAATTGCGTTGCGCTCACTGCCCGCTTTCCAGTCGGGAAACCTGTCGTGC
CAGCTGCATTAATGAATCGGCCAACGCGCGGGGAGAGGCGGTTTGCGTATTGGGCGCTCTTCCGCTTCCT
CGCTCACTGACTCGCTGCGCTCGGTCGTTCGGCTGCGGCGAGCGGTATCAGCTCACTCAAAGGCGGTAAT
ACGGTTATCCACAGAATCAGGGGATAACGCAGGAAAGAACATGTGAGCAAAAGGCCAGCAAAAGGCCAGG
AACCGTAAAAAGGCCGCGTTGCTGGCGTTTTTCCATAGGCTCCGCCCCCCTGACGAGCATCACAAAAATC
GACGCTCAAGTCAGAGGTGGCGAAACCCGACAGGACTATAAAGATACCAGGCGTTTCCCCCTGGAAGCTC
CCTCGTGCGCTCTCCTGTTCCGACCCTGCCGCTTACCGGATACCTGTCCGCCTTTCTCCCTTCGGGAAGC
GTGGCGCTTTCTCATAGCTCACGCTGTAGGTATCTCAGTTCGGTGTAGGTCGTTCGCTCCAAGCTGGGCT
GTGTGCACGAACCCCCCGTTCAGCCCGACCGCTGCGCCTTATCCGGTAACTATCGTCTTGAGTCCAACCC
GGTAAGACACGACTTATCGCCACTGGCAGCAGCCACTGGTAACAGGATTAGCAGAGCGAGGTATGTAGGC
GGTGCTACAGAGTTCTTGAAGTGGTGGCCTAACTACGGCTACACTAGAAGAACAGTATTTGGTATCTGCG
CTCTGCTGAAGCCAGTTACCTTCGGAAAAAGAGTTGGTAGCTCTTGATCCGGCAAACAAACCACCGCTGG
TAGCGGTGGTTTTTTTGTTTGCAAGCAGCAGATTACGCGCAGAAAAAAAGGATCTCAAGAAGATCCTTTG
ATCTTTTCTACGGGGTCTGACGCTCAGTGGAACGAAAACTCACGTTAAGGGATTTTGGTCATGAGATTAT
CAAAAAGGATCTTCACCTAGATCCTTTTAAATTAAAAATGAAGTTTTAAATCAATCTAAAGTATATATGA
GTAAACTTGGTCTGACAGTTACCAATGCTTAATCAGTGAGGCACCTATCTCAGCGATCTGTCTATTTCGT
TCATCCATAGTTGCCTGACTCCCCGTCGTGTAGATAACTACGATACGGGAGGGCTTACCATCTGGCCCCA
GTGCTGCAATGATACCGCGAGACCCACGCTCACCGGCTCCAGATTTATCAGCAATAAACCAGCCAGCCGG
AAGGGCCGAGCGCAGAAGTGGTCCTGCAACTTTATCCGCCTCCATCCAGTCTATTAATTGTTGCCGGGAA
GCTAGAGTAAGTAGTTCGCCAGTTAATAGTTTGCGCAACGTTGTTGCCATTGCTACAGGCATCGTGGTGT
CACGCTCGTCGTTTGGTATGGCTTCATTCAGCTCCGGTTCCCAACGATCAAGGCGAGTTACATGATCCCC
CATGTTGTGCAAAAAAGCGGTTAGCTCCTTCGGTCCTCCGATCGTTGTCAGAAGTAAGTTGGCCGCAGTG
TTATCACTCATGGTTATGGCAGCACTGCATAATTCTCTTACTGTCATGCCATCCGTAAGATGCTTTTCTG
TGACTGGTGAGTACTCAACCAAGTCATTCTGAGAATAGTGTATGCGGCGACCGAGTTGCTCTTGCCCGGC
GTCAATACGGGATAATACCGCGCCACATAGCAGAACTTTAAAAGTGCTCATCATTGGAAAACGTTCTTCG
GGGCGAAAACTCTCAAGGATCTTACCGCTGTTGAGATCCAGTTCGATGTAACCCACTCGTGCACCCAACT
GATCTTCAGCATCTTTTACTTTCACCAGCGTTTCTGGGTGAGCAAAAACAGGAAGGCAAAATGCCGCAAA
AAAGGGAATAAGGGCGACACGGAAATGTTGAATACTCATACTCTTCCTTTTTCAATATTATTGAAGCATT
TATCAGGGTTATTGTCTCATGAGCGGATACATATTTGAATGTATTTAGAAAAATAAACAAATAGGGGTTC
CGCGCACATTTCCCCGAAAAGTGCCACCTGACGTCGACGGATCGGGAGATCGATCTCCCGATCCCCTAGG
GTCGACTCTCAGTACAATCTGCTCTGATGCCGCATAGTTAAGCCAGTATCTGCTCCCTGCTTGTGTGTTG
GAGGTCGCTGAGTAGTGCGCGAGCAAAATTTAAGCTACAACAAGGCAAGGCTTGACCGACAATTGCATGA
AGAATCTGCTTAGGGTTAGGCGTTTTGCGCTGCTTCGCGATGTACGGGCCAGATATACGCGTTGACATTG
ATTATTGACTAGTTATTAATAGTAATCAATTACGGGGTCATTAGTTCATAGCCCATATATGGAGTTCCGC
GTTACATAACTTACGGTAAATGGCCCGCCTGGCTGACCGCCCAACGACCCCCGCCCATTGACGTCAATAA
TGACGTATGTTCCCATAGTAACGCCAATAGGGACTTTCCATTGACGTCAATGGGTGGAGTATTTACGGTA
AACTGCCCACTTGGCAGTACATCAAGTGTATC
